>Addgene plasmid #159954 | AAV-Synapsin-YPET-C1-WPRE | addgene full sequence | sequence record 315110 | Addgene NGS Result
CCTGCAGGCAGCTGCGCGCTCGCTCGCTCACTGAGGCCGCCCGGGCGTCGGGCGACCTTTGGTCGCCCGG
CCTCAGTGAGCGAGCGAGCGCGCAGAGAGGGAGTGGCCAACTCCATCACTAGGGGTTCCTGCGGCCGCAC
GCGTGTGTCTAGACTGCAGAGGGCCCTGCGTATGAGTGCAAGTGGGTTTTAGGACCAGGATGAGGCGGGG
TGGGGGTGCCTACCTGACGACCGACCCCGACCCACTGGACAAGCACCCAACCCCCATTCCCCAAATTGCG
CATCCCCTATCAGAGAGGGGGAGGGGAAACAGGATGCGGCGAGGCGCGTGCGCACTGCCAGCTTCAGCAC
CGCGGACAGTGCCTTCGCCCCCGCCTGGCGGCGCGCGCCACCGCCGCCTCAGCACTGAAGGCGCGCTGAC
GTCACTCGCCGGTCCCCCGCAAACTCCCCTTCCCGGCCACCTTGGTCGCGTCCGCGCCGCCGCCGGCCCA
GCCGGACCGCACCACGCGAGGCGCGAGATAGGGGGGCACGGGCGCGACCATCTGCGCTGCGGCGCCGGCG
ACTCAGCGCTGCCTCAGTCTGCGGTGGGCAGCGGAGGAGTCGTGTCGTGCCTGAGAGCGCAGTCGAGAAG
GTACAGCTAGCGCTACCGGTCGCCACCATGGTGAGCAAGGGCGAGGAGCTGTTCACCGGGGTGGTGCCCA
TCCTGGTCGAGCTGGACGGCGACGTAAACGGCCACAAGTTCAGCGTGTCCGGCGAGGGCGAGGGCGATGC
CACCTACGGCAAGCTGACCCTGAAGCTTCTATGCACCACCGGCAAGCTGCCCGTGCCCTGGCCCACCCTC
GTGACCACCCTGGGCTACGGCCTGCAGTGCTTCGCCCGCTACCCCGACCACATGAAGCAGCACGACTTCT
TCAAGTCCGCCATGCCCGAAGGCTACGTCCAGGAGCGCACCATCTTCTTCAAGGACGACGGCAACTACAA
GACCCGCGCCGAGGTGAAGTTCGAGGGCGACACCCTGGTGAACCGCATCGAGCTGAAGGGCATCGACTTC
AAGGAGGACGGCAACATCCTGGGGCACAAGCTGGAGTACAACTACAACAGCCACAACGTCTATATCACCG
CCGACAAGCAGAAGAACGGCATCAAGGCCAACTTCAAGATCCGCCACAACATCGAGGACGGCGGCGTGCA
GCTCGCCGACCACTACCAGCAGAACACCCCCATCGGCGACGGCCCCGTGCTGCTGCCCGACAACCACTAC
CTGAGCTACCAGTCCGCCCTGTTCAAAGACCCCAACGAGAAGCGCGATCACATGGTCCTGCTGGAGTTCC
TGACCGCCGCCGGGATCACTGAGGGCATGAACGAGCTGTACAAGTCCGGACTCAGATCTCGAGCTCAAGC
TTCGAATTCTGCAGTCGACGGTACCGCGGGCCCGGGATCCGCGGCCGCTAGATAACTGAAATCAACCTCT
GGATTACAAAATTTGTGAAAGATTGACTGGTATTCTTAACTATGTTGCTCCTTTTACGCTATGTGGATAC
GCTGCTTTAATGCCTTTGTATCATGCTATTGCTTCCCGTATGGCCTTCATTTTCTCCTCCTTGTATAAAT
CCTGGTTGCTGTCTCTTTATGAGGAGTTGTGGCCCGTTGTCAGGCAACGTGGCGTGGTGTGCACTGTGTT
TGCTGACGCAACCCCCACTGGTTGGGGCATTGCCACCACCTGTCAGCTCCTTTCCGGGACTTTCGCTTTC
CCCCTCCCTATTGCCACGGCGGAACTCATCGCCGCCTGCCTTGCCCGCTGCTGGACAGGGGCTCGGCTGT
TGGGCACTGACAATTCCGTGGTGTTGTCGGGGAAATCATCGTCCTTTCCTTGGCTGCTCGCCTATGTTGC
CACCTGGATTCTGCGCGGGACGTCCTTCTGCTACGTCCCTTCGGCCCTCAATCCAGCGGACCTTCCTTCC
CGCGGCCTGCTGCCGGCTCTGCGGCCTCTTCCGCGTCTTCGCCTTCGCCCTCAGACGAGTCGGATCTCCC
TTTGGGCCGCCTCCCCGCATCGATTGTACCGCGGGCCCGGGATCTACGGGTGGCATCCCTGTGACCCCTC
CCCAGTGCCTCTCCTGGCCCTGGAAGTTGCCACTCCAGTGCCCACCAGCCTTGTCCTAATAAAATTAAGT
TGCATCATTTTGTCTGACTAGGTGTCCTTCTATAATATTATGGGGTGGAGGGGGGTGGTATGGAGCAAGG
GGCAAGTTGGGAAGACAACCTGTAGGGCCTGCGGGGTCTATTGGGAACCAAGCTGGAGTGCAGTGGCACA
ATCTTGGCTCACTGCAATCTCCGCCTCCTGGGTTCAAGCGATTCTCCTGCCTCAGCCTCCCGAGTTGTTG
GGATTCCAGGCATGCATGACCAGGCTCAGCTAATTTTTGTTTTTTTGGTAGAGACGGGGTTTCACCATAT
TGGCCAGGCTGGTCTCCAACTCCTAATCTCAGGTGATCTACCCACCTTGGCCTCCCAAATTGCTGGGATT
ACAGGCGTGAACCACTGCTCCCTTCCCTGTCCTTCTGATTTTGTAGGTAACCACGTGCGGACCGAGCGGC
CGCAGGAACCCCTAGTGATGGAGTTGGCCACTCCCTCTCTGCGCGCTCGCTCGCTCACTGAGGCCGGGCG
ACCAAAGGTCGCCCGACGCCCGGGCTTTGCCCGGGCGGCCTCAGTGAGCGAGCGAGCGCGCAGCTGCCTG
CAGGGGCGCCTGATGCGGTATTTTCTCCTTACGCATCTGTGCGGTATTTCACACCGCATA
[95 nt withheld, positions 2791-2885]
T
[46 nt withheld, positions 2887-2932]
C
[141 nt withheld, positions 2934-3074]
CCTTTGACGTTGGAGTCCACGTTCTTT
[37 nt withheld, positions 3102-3138]
ACTCTATCTCGGGCTATTCTTTTGATTTATAAGGGATTTTGCCGATTTCGGTCTATTGGTTAAAAAATGA
GCTGATTTAACAAAAATTTAACGCGAATTTTAACAAAATATTAACGTTTACAATTTTATGGTGCACTCTC
AGTACAATCTGCTCTGATGCCGCATAGTTAAGCCAGCCCCGACACCCGCCAACACCCGCTGACGCGCCCT
GACGGGCTTGTCTGCTCCCGGCATCCGCTTACAGACAAGCTGTGACCGTCTCCGGGAGCTGCATGTGTCA
GAGGTTTTCACCGTCATCACCGAAACGCGCGAGACGAAAGGGCCTCGTGATACGCCTATTTTTATAGGTT
AATGTCATGATAATAATGGTTTCTTAGACGTCAGGTGGCACTTTTCGGGGAAATGTGCGCGGAACCCCTA
TTTGTTTATTTTTCTAAATACATTCAAATATGTATCCGCTCATGAGACAATAACCCTGATAAATGCTTCA
ATAATATTGAAAAAGGAAGAGTATGAGTATTCAACATTTCCGTGTCGCCCTTATTCCCTTTTTTGCGGCA
TTTTGCCTTCCTGTTTTTGCTCACCCAGAAACGCTGGTGAAAGTAAAAGATGCTGAAGATCAGTTGGGTG
CACGAGTGGGTTACATCGAACTGGATCTCAACAGCGGTAAGATCCTTGAGAGTTTTCGCCCCGAAGAACG
TTTTCCAATGATGAGCACTTTTAAAGTTCTGCTATGTGGCGCGGTATTATCCCGTATTGACGCCGGGCAA
GAGCAACTCGGTCGCCGCATACACTATTCTCAGAATGACTTGGTTGAGTACTCACCAGTCACAGAAAAGC
ATCTTACGGATGGCATGACAGTAAGAGAATTATGCAGTGCTGCCATAACCATGAGTGATAACACTGCGGC
CAACTTACTTCTGACAACGATCGGAGGACCGAAGGAGCTAACCGCTTTTTTGCACAACATGGGGGATCAT
GTAACTCGCCTTGATCGTTGGGAACCGGAGCTGAATGAAGCCATACCAAACGACGAGCGTGACACCACGA
TGCCTGTAGCAATGGCAACAACGTTGCGCAAACTATTAACTGGCGAACTACTTACTCTAGCTTCCCGGCA
ACAATTAATAGACTGGATGGAGGCGGATAAAGTTGCAGGACCACTTCTGCGCTCGGCCCTTCCGGCTGGC
TGGTTTATTGCTGATAAATCTGGAGCCGGTGAGCGTGGGTCTCGCGGTATCATTGCAGCACTGGGGCCAG
ATGGTAAGCCCTCCCGTATCGTAGTTATCTACACGACGGGGAGTCAGGCAACTATGGATGAACGAAATAG
ACAGATCGCTGAGATAGGTGCCTCACTGATTAAGCATTGGTAACTGTCAGACCAAGTTTACTCATATATA
CTTTAGATTGATTTAAAACTTCATTTTTAATTTAAAAGGATCTAGGTGAAGATCCTTTTTGATAATCTCA
TGACCAAAATCCCTTAACGTGAGTTTTCGTTCCACTGAGCGTCAGACCCCGTAGAAAAGATCAAAGGATC
TTCTTGAGATCCTTTTTTTCTGCGCGTAATCTGCTGCTTGCAAACAAAAAAACCACCGCTACCAGCGGTG
GTTTGTTTGCCGGATCAAGAGCTACCAACTCTTTTTCCGAAGGTAACTGGCTTCAGCAGAGCGCAGATAC
CAAATACTGTTCTTCTAGTGTAGCCGTAGTTAGGCCACCACTTCAAGAACTCTGTAGCACCGCCTACATA
CCTCGCTCTGCTAATCCTGTTACCAGTGGCTGCTGCCAGTGGCGATAAGTCGTGTCTTACCGGGTTGGAC
TCAAGACGATAGTTACCGGATAAGGCGCAGCGGTCGGGCTGAACGGGGGGTTCGTGCACACAGCCCAGCT
TGGAGCGAACGACCTACACCGAACTGAGATACCTACAGCGTGAGCTATGAGAAAGCGCCACGCTTCCCGA
AGGGAGAAAGGCGGACAGGTATCCGGTAAGCGGCAGGGTCGGAACAGGAGAGCGCACGAGGGAGCTTCCA
GGGGGAAACGCCTGGTATCTTTATAGTCCTGTCGGGTTTCGCCACCTCTGACTTGAGCGTCGATTTTTGT
GATGCTCGTCAGGGGGGCGGAGCCTATGGAAAAACGCCAGCAACGCGGCCTTTTTACGGTTCCTGGCCTT
TTGCTGGCCTTTTGCTCACATGT
Features (pLannotate 1.2.2; 16 found; start..end, strand, type, name):
     12..39      +  repeat_region  AAV2 ITR (fragment): inverted terminal repeat of adeno-associated virus serotype 2 inverted
     68..95      +  repeat_region  AAV2 ITR (fragment): inverted terminal repeat of adeno-associated virus serotype 2 inverted
    175..622     +  promoter       hSyn promoter: human synapsin I promoter; confers neuron-specific expression (Kügler et al., 2003)
    658..1374    +  CDS            YPet: YPet is a basic (constitutively fluorescent) yellow fluorescent protein published in 2005, derived from Aequorea victoria. It has moderate acid sensitivity.
   1375..1440    +  misc_feature   MCS: multiple cloning site
   1460..2048    +  misc_feature   WPRE: woodchuck hepatitis virus posttranscriptional regulatory element
   2056..2074    +  misc_feature   MCS (fragment): multiple cloning site
   2078..2554    +  polyA_signal   hGH poly(A) signal: human growth hormone polyadenylation signal
   2594..2734    +  repeat_region  AAV2 ITR: inverted terminal repeat of adeno-associated virus serotype 2 inverted
   2739..2790    -  misc_feature   bom (fragment): basis of mobility region from pBR322
   2809..3264    +  rep_origin     f1 ori (sequence partly withheld): f1 bacteriophage origin of replication; arrow indicates direction of (+) strand synthesis
   3265..3314    -  misc_feature   bom (fragment): basis of mobility region from pBR322
   3416..3451    -  CDS            rop (fragment): Rop protein, which maintains plasmids at low copy number; rop
   3546..3650    +  promoter       AmpR promoter: bla
   3651..4511    +  CDS            AmpR: β-lactamase; bla; confers resistance to ampicillin, carbenicillin, and related antibiotics
   4682..5270    +  rep_origin     ori: high-copy-number ColE1/pMB1/pBR322/pUC origin of replication
