[The description below was written by a language model from this plasmid's Addgene catalogue record and pLannotate feature annotations shown in this document.]
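Description:
AAV-Synapsin-YPET-C1-WPRE is an adeno-associated virus transfer plasmid for neuron-restricted expression of the yellow fluorescent protein YPet in mammalian cells. The sequenced record is about 5.3 kb. The plasmid is maintained in bacteria through a high-copy ColE1/pUC-type origin and selected with ampicillin via the β-lactamase gene and its own promoter. An f1 phage origin is also present in the backbone, along with short remnants of the pBR322 bom and rop regions. The record lists a recombination-deficient strain for propagation, which is common for plasmids carrying repeat-rich ITRs.

The expression cassette lies between AAV2 inverted terminal repeats, which are the cis elements needed for replication and packaging of the genome into AAV particles. The right-hand ITR is annotated in full, while the left-hand one is detected only as two short fragments. This may reflect the difficulty of sequencing or annotating these hairpin structures rather than a true truncation, but the record does not settle the point. Within the ITRs, the human synapsin I promoter drives the YPet coding sequence. YPet is followed directly by a multiple cloning site, and the "C1" name suggests a layout in which a partner could be fused in frame to its C-terminus. A WPRE downstream enhances transcript stability and expression, and the human growth hormone polyadenylation signal terminates the transcript.

The depositor describes the construct as an untargeted marker, meaning YPet carries no localisation or actuator domain. It belongs to a modular, iteratively built series associated with work on resonance energy transfer and LOV2-based optogenetic actuators. It would plausibly serve there as a fluorescence control or as a parent for fusion constructs.
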