Addgene plasmid #159954: AAV-Synapsin-YPET-C1-WPRE
Purpose: untargeted marker
Depositing lab: Michael Courtney. Depositing organization: Turku Bioscience Centre. Publication: Resonance energy transfer sensitises and monitors in situ switching of LOV2-based optogenetic actuators. Li LL, Klein FM, Li Greci L, Popinigis A, Freudenberg F, Courtney MJ. Nat Commun. 2020 Oct 9;11(1):5107. doi: 10.1038/s41467-020-18816-8. PubMed 33037199.
Backbone
  Vector backbone: AAV
  Backbone manufacturer: Addgene plasmid 127862
  Backbone size w/o insert (bp): 4543
  Vector type: Mammalian Expression, AAV
Growth in bacteria
  Bacterial resistance: Ampicillin, 100 μg/mL
  Growth temperature: 37°C
  Growth strain: NEB Stable
  Copy number: High Copy
Gene/Insert
  Gene/Insert name: YPET-C1
  Species: Synthetic
  Insert size (bp): 750
  Mutation: synthetic
  Promoter: hSyn1
  Cloning method: Restriction Enzyme; 5′ cloning site multiple; modular (not destroyed); 3′ cloning site multiple; modular (unknown if destroyed)
  Sequencing primers: 5′ 3'Syn-fwd; 3′ WPRE-
Resource information
  A portion of this plasmid was derived from a plasmid made by: PCR from template JNKAREV (M. Matsuda; Komatsu et al., 2012).
Terms and licenses: Academic/Nonprofit Terms; Industry Terms: Not Available to Industry
Depositor comments: Constructs are multipart, modular and generated iteratively.
How to cite: AAV-Synapsin-YPET-C1-WPRE was a gift from Michael Courtney (Addgene plasmid # 159954 ; http://n2t.net/addgene:159954 ; RRID:Addgene_159954)
